Addgene plasmid #87329: pSUPER-retro-puro-shNup88-HindIII
Purpose: To express shRNA against human Nup88
Depositing lab: Lei Lu. Depositing organization: Nanyang Technological University (NTU). Publication: The development of a single molecule fluorescence standard and its application in estimating the stoichiometry of the nuclear pore complex. Tie HC, Madugula V, Lu L. Biochem Biophys Res Commun. 2016 Sep 30;478(4):1694-9. doi: 10.1016/j.bbrc.2016.09.005. Epub 2016 Sep 6. PubMed 27613095.
Backbone
  Vector backbone: modified pSUPER.neo+GFP
  Backbone manufacturer: OligoEngine
  Backbone size w/o insert (bp): 6349
  Modifications to backbone: We removed the sequence between NheI and XmaI of pSUPER.neo+GFP and ligate a puromycin resistance gene flanked by NheI and XmaI into the vector. The product of this modified pSUPER.neo+GFP is used for our shRNAs cloning. All the annealed shRNA oligos were cloned between BglII and XhoI sites. BglII site is abolished after successful ligation.
  Vector type: Mammalian Expression, RNAi
  Selectable markers: Puromycin
Growth in bacteria
  Bacterial resistance: Ampicillin, 100 μg/mL
  Growth temperature: 37°C
  Growth strain: NEB Stable
  Copy number: Unknown
Gene/Insert
  Gene/Insert name: shRNA against human Nup88
  gRNA/shRNA sequence: tctgaaaaggacatagccc
  Species: H. sapiens (human)
  Promoter: H1
  Cloning method: Restriction Enzyme; 5′ cloning site Bglll (destroyed during cloning); 3′ cloning site XhoI (not destroyed)
  Sequencing primers: 5′ GGAAGCCTTGGCTTTTG
Terms and licenses: Academic/Nonprofit Terms; Industry Terms: Not Available to Industry
How to cite: pSUPER-retro-puro-shNup88-HindIII was a gift from Lei Lu (Addgene plasmid # 87329 ; http://n2t.net/addgene:87329 ; RRID:Addgene_87329)
