[The description below was written by a language model from this plasmid's Addgene catalogue record and pLannotate feature annotations shown in this document.]
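Description:
pSUPER-retro-puro-shNup88-HindIII is a mammalian RNAi plasmid that expresses a short hairpin RNA against human Nup88, a nuclear pore complex component. According to the catalogue entry, it derives from a modified OligoEngine pSUPER.neo+GFP backbone in which the segment between NheI and XmaI was replaced with a puromycin resistance gene. Annealed shRNA oligonucleotides were then cloned between BglII and XhoI, destroying the BglII site and retaining XhoI. The human H1 promoter, an RNA polymerase III promoter suited to short, defined transcripts, drives the hairpin. Immediately upstream and in the opposite orientation, a mouse PGK promoter drives puromycin N-acetyltransferase, so transfected mammalian cells can be selected with puromycin.

The rest of the plasmid is pBluescript-like: a high-copy ColE1/pUC origin and β-lactamase gene for propagation under ampicillin selection in E. coli, an f1 origin, flanking T7 and T3 promoters, fragments of the multiple cloning site, and lac promoter/operator and lacZα remnants.

Two points in the record do not line up. The sequenced plasmid is 4,454 nt, whereas the stated backbone size is 6,349 bp. In addition, despite "retro" in the name, the annotation finds only a roughly 30 nt fragment of a self-inactivating MoMLV 3′ LTR, with no intact LTRs or packaging signal. The annotated sequence therefore looks like a plain transfection plasmid rather than a packageable retroviral vector. The associated work concerns estimating nuclear pore complex stoichiometry, which is consistent with using this construct for Nup88 knockdown, although the record gives the purpose only as expressing the shRNA.
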