Features (pLannotate 1.2.2; 17 found; start..end, strand, type, name):
     37..636     -  CDS            PuroR: puromycin N-acetyltransferase; pac from Streptomyces alboniger; confers resistance to puromycin
    656..1159    -  promoter       PGK promoter: mouse phosphoglycerate kinase 1 promoter
   1170..1384    +  promoter       H1 promoter: human H1 RNA promoter
   1445..1465    +  misc_feature   MCS (fragment): pBluescript multiple cloning site
   1477..1495    -  promoter       T3 promoter: promoter for bacteriophage T3 RNA polymerase
   1540..1556    -  protein_bind   lac operator: The lac repressor binds to the lac operator to inhibit transcription in E. coli. This inhibition can be relieved by adding lactose or isopropyl-β-D-thiogalactopyranoside (IPTG). lac repressor encoded by lacI
   1564..1594    -  promoter       lac promoter: promoter for the E. coli lac operon
   1609..1630    -  protein_bind   CAP binding site: CAP binding activates transcription in the presence of cAMP. E. coli catabolite activator protein
   1643..1735    -  CDS            lacI (fragment): lac repressor; lacI; The lac repressor binds to the lac operator to inhibit transcription in E. coli. This inhibition can be relieved by adding lactose or isopropyl-β-D-thiogalactopyranoside (IPTG).
   1918..2506    -  rep_origin     ori: high-copy-number ColE1/pMB1/pBR322/pUC origin of replication
   2677..3537    -  CDS            AmpR: β-lactamase; bla; confers resistance to ampicillin, carbenicillin, and related antibiotics
   3538..3642    -  promoter       AmpR promoter: bla
   3695..4123    -  rep_origin     f1 ori (sequence partly withheld): f1 bacteriophage origin of replication; arrow indicates direction of (+) strand synthesis
   4128..4285    -  CDS            lacZα (fragment): LacZα fragment of β-galactosidase; lacZ fragment
   4288..4306    +  promoter       T7 promoter: promoter for bacteriophage T7 RNA polymerase
   4315..4362    +  misc_feature   MCS (fragment): pBluescript multiple cloning site
   4363..4392    -  LTR            3' LTR (ΔU3) (fragment): self-inactivating 3' long terminal repeat (LTR) from Moloney murine leukemia virus
>Addgene plasmid #87329 | pSUPER-retro-puro-shNup88-HindIII | addgene full sequence | sequence record 180073 | Addgene NGS Result
CCTTTCGGTCGGGCGCTGCGGGTCGTGGGGCGGGCGTCAGGCACCGGGCTTGCGGGTCATGCACCAGGTG
CGCGGTCCTTCGGGCACCTCGACGTCGGCGGTGACGGTGAAGCCGAGCCGCTCGTAGAAGGGGAGGTTGC
GGGGCGCGGAGGTCTCCAGGAAGGCGGGCACCCCGGCGCGCTCGGCCGCCTCCACTCCGGGGAGCACGAC
GGCGCTGCCCAGACCCTTGCCCTGGTGGTCGGGCGAGACGCCGACGGTGGCCAGGAACCACGCGGGCTCC
TTGGGCCGGTGCGGCGCCAGGAGGCCTTCCATCTGTTGCTGCGCGGCCAGCCGGGAACCGCTCAACTCGG
CCATGCGCGGGCCGATCTCGGCGAACACCGCCCCCGCTTCGACGCTCTCCGGCGTGGTCCAGACCGCCAC
CGCGGCGCCGTCGTCCGCGACCCACACCTTGCCGATGTCGAGCCCGACGCGCGTGAGGAAGAGTTCTTGC
AGCTCGGTGACCCGCTCGATGTGGCGGTCCGGATCGACGGTGTGGCGCGTGGCGGGGTAGTCGGCGAACG
CGGCGGCGAGGGTGCGTACGGCCCTGGGGACGTCGTCGCGGGTGGCGAGGCGCACCGTGGGCTTGTACTC
GGTCATGCTAGCTTGGGCTGCAGGTCGAAAGGCCCGGAGATGAGGAAGAGGAGAACAGCGCGGCAGACGT
GCGCTTTTGAAGCGTGCAGAATGCCGGGCCTCCGGAGGACCTTCGGGCGCCCGCCCCGCCCCTGAGCCCG
CCCCTGAGCCCGCCCCCGGACCCACCCCTTCCCAGCCTCTGAGCCCAGAAAGCGAAGGAGCAAAGCTGCT
ATTGGCCGCTGCCCCAAAGGCCTACCCGCTTCCATTGCTCAGCGGTGCTGTCCATCTGCACGAGACTAGT
GAGACGTGCTACTTCCATTTGTCACGTCCTGCACGACGCGAGCTGCGGGGCGGGGGGGAACTTCCTGACT
AGGGGAGGAGTAGAAGGTGGCGCGAAGGGGCCACCAAAGAACGGAGCCGGTTGGCGCCTACCGGCCGGTG
GATGTGGAATGTGTGCGAGGCCAGAGGCCACTTGTGTAGCGCCAAGTGCCCAGCGGGGCTGCTAAAGCGC
ATGCTCCAGACTGCCTTGGGAAAAGCGCCTCCCCTACCCGGTAGAATTCGAACGCTGACGTCATCAACCC
GCTCCAAGGAATCGCGGGCCCAGTGTCACTAGGCGGGAACACCCAGCGCGCGTGCGCCCTGGCAGGAAGA
TGGCTGTGAGGGACAGGGGAGTGGCGCCCTGCAATATTTGCATGTCGCTATGTGTTCTGGGAAATCACCA
TAAACGTGAAATGTCTTTGGATTTGGGAATCTTATAAGTTCTGTATGAGACCACAGATCCCCTCTGAAAA
GGACATAGCCCTTCAAGAGAGGGCTATGTCCTTTTCAGATTTTTCTCGAGGGGGGGCCCGGTACCAGCTT
TTGTTCCCTTTAGTGAGGGTTAATTTCGAGCTTGGCGTAATCATGGTCATAGCTGTTTCCTGTGTGAAAT
TGTTATCCGCTCACAATTCCACACAACATACGAGCCGGAAGCATAAAGTGTAAAGCCTGGGGTGCCTAAT
GAGTGAGCTAACTCACATTAATTGCGTTGCGCTCACTGCCCGCTTTCCAGTCGGGAAACCTGTCGTGCCA
GCTGCATTAATGAATCGGCCAACGCGCGGGGAGAGGCGGTTTGCGTATTGGGCGCTCTTCCGCTTCCTCG
CTCACTGACTCGCTGCGCTCGGTCGTTCGGCTGCGGCGAGCGGTATCAGCTCACTCAAAGGCGGTAATAC
GGTTATCCACAGAATCAGGGGATAACGCAGGAAAGAACATGTGAGCAAAAGGCCAGCAAAAGGCCAGGAA
CCGTAAAAAGGCCGCGTTGCTGGCGTTTTTCCATAGGCTCCGCCCCCCTGACGAGCATCACAAAAATCGA
CGCTCAAGTCAGAGGTGGCGAAACCCGACAGGACTATAAAGATACCAGGCGTTTCCCCCTGGAAGCTCCC
TCGTGCGCTCTCCTGTTCCGACCCTGCCGCTTACCGGATACCTGTCCGCCTTTCTCCCTTCGGGAAGCGT
GGCGCTTTCTCATAGCTCACGCTGTAGGTATCTCAGTTCGGTGTAGGTCGTTCGCTCCAAGCTGGGCTGT
GTGCACGAACCCCCCGTTCAGCCCGACCGCTGCGCCTTATCCGGTAACTATCGTCTTGAGTCCAACCCGG
TAAGACACGACTTATCGCCACTGGCAGCAGCCACTGGTAACAGGATTAGCAGAGCGAGGTATGTAGGCGG
TGCTACAGAGTTCTTGAAGTGGTGGCCTAACTACGGCTACACTAGAAGAACAGTATTTGGTATCTGCGCT
CTGCTGAAGCCAGTTACCTTCGGAAAAAGAGTTGGTAGCTCTTGATCCGGCAAACAAACCACCGCTGGTA
GCGGTGGTTTTTTTGTTTGCAAGCAGCAGATTACGCGCAGAAAAAAAGGATCTCAAGAAGATCCTTTGAT
CTTTTCTACGGGGTCTGACGCTCAGTGGAACGAAAACTCACGTTAAGGGATTTTGGTCATGAGATTATCA
AAAAGGATCTTCACCTAGATCCTTTTAAATTAAAAATGAAGTTTTAAATCAATCTAAAGTATATATGAGT
AAACTTGGTCTGACAGTTACCAATGCTTAATCAGTGAGGCACCTATCTCAGCGATCTGTCTATTTCGTTC
ATCCATAGTTGCCTGACTCCCCGTCGTGTAGATAACTACGATACGGGAGGGCTTACCATCTGGCCCCAGT
GCTGCAATGATACCGCGAGACCCACGCTCACCGGCTCCAGATTTATCAGCAATAAACCAGCCAGCCGGAA
GGGCCGAGCGCAGAAGTGGTCCTGCAACTTTATCCGCCTCCATCCAGTCTATTAATTGTTGCCGGGAAGC
TAGAGTAAGTAGTTCGCCAGTTAATAGTTTGCGCAACGTTGTTGCCATTGCTACAGGCATCGTGGTGTCA
CGCTCGTCGTTTGGTATGGCTTCATTCAGCTCCGGTTCCCAACGATCAAGGCGAGTTACATGATCCCCCA
TGTTGTGCAAAAAAGCGGTTAGCTCCTTCGGTCCTCCGATCGTTGTCAGAAGTAAGTTGGCCGCAGTGTT
ATCACTCATGGTTATGGCAGCACTGCATAATTCTCTTACTGTCATGCCATCCGTAAGATGCTTTTCTGTG
ACTGGTGAGTACTCAACCAAGTCATTCTGAGAATAGTGTATGCGGCGACCGAGTTGCTCTTGCCCGGCGT
CAATACGGGATAATACCGCGCCACATAGCAGAACTTTAAAAGTGCTCATCATTGGAAAACGTTCTTCGGG
GCGAAAACTCTCAAGGATCTTACCGCTGTTGAGATCCAGTTCGATGTAACCCACTCGTGCACCCAACTGA
TCTTCAGCATCTTTTACTTTCACCAGCGTTTCTGGGTGAGCAAAAACAGGAAGGCAAAATGCCGCAAAAA
AGGGAATAAGGGCGACACGGAAATGTTGAATACTCATACTCTTCCTTTTTCAATATTATTGAAGCATTTA
TCAGGGTTATTGTCTCATGAGCGGATACATATTTGAATGTATTTAGAAAAATAAACAAATAGGGGTTCCG
CGCACATTTCCCCGAAAAGTGCCACCTAAATTGTAAGCGTTAATATTTTGTTAAAATTCGCGTTAAATTT
TTGTTAAATCAGCTCATTTTTTAACCAATAGGCCGAAATCGGCAAAATCCCTTATAAATCAAAAGAATAG
ACCGAGATAGGGT
[37 nt withheld, positions 3794-3830]
AAAGAACGTGGACTCCAACGTCAAAGG
[49 nt withheld, positions 3858-3906]
T
[91 nt withheld, positions 3908-3998]
G
[124 nt withheld, positions 4000-4123]
CCCATTCGCCATTCAGGCTGCGCAACTGTTGGGAAGGGCGATCGGTGCGGGCCTCTTCGCTATTACGCCA
GCTGGCGAAAGGGGGATGTGCTGCAAGGCGATTAAGTTGGGTAACGCCAGGGTTTTCCCAGTCACGACGT
TGTAAAACGACGGCCAGTGAATTGTAATACGACTCACTATAGGGCGAATTGGAGCTCCACCGCGGTGGCG
GCCGCTCTAGAACTAGTGGATCCCCCGGGTTGCCAAACCTACAGGTGGGGTCTTTCATTCCCCCCTTTTT
CTGGAGACTAAATAAAATCTTTTATTTTATCGATGCATGGGGTCGTGCGCT
